>Addgene plasmid #135006 | pBHRSF227 | addgene full sequence | sequence record 343352 | Addgene NGS Result
TAATACGACTCACTATAGGGGAATTGTGAGCGGATAACAATTCCCCTGTAGAAATAATTTTGTTTAACTT
TAATAAGGAGATATACCATGGGCAGCAGCCATCATCATCATCATCACAGCACTAGTGACTCAGAAGTCAA
TCAAGAAGCTAAGCCAGAGGTCAAGCCAGAAGTCAAGCCTGAGACTCACATCAATTTAAAGGTGTCCGAT
GGATCTTCAGAAATCTTCTTTAAGATCAAAAAGACCACTCCTTTAAGAAGGCTGATGGAAGCGTTCGCTA
AAAGACAGGGTAAGGAAATGGACTCCTTAAGATTCTTGTACGACGGTATTAGAATTCAAGCTGATCAGAC
CCCTGAAGATTTGGACATGGAGGATAACGATATTATTGAGGCTCACAGAGAACAGATTGGTGGATCCGTA
ACTTATAAACCGATTCAAGTTGATAGCGAACCTTATTTAGAATACATTGGTAAACATAAACGTGCCTTTG
ACATTTACGAAGACCTATATCCCGTTAAACTTTTTGAGGATTTTGTACAAGTAGAGGGTAGGCAAGGAGG
TATGTTTCGCTGTGGTTGTAATGTAACTAAAGATGAATTGTCTCCGGCTCGGTTTGCTCTTTTCTTTCCT
ACACAAGACGATTTGCAATTGCTTCACAACCCCCAACAGCAACTTGAAGCAGCTTTTGACTTTTTTCGCA
AAGTAGAAGGTCGAGCAGAAGTCAAGGTTAATTATCATCTGATTGAAAAGTTTTTTGGGAAAAATCCTGA
TTTTCGAGGGATTTATTTTATTGCTGTGGGTGTAGATGCACAGACAGAAATTAGTGAATCCCGTTTAAAA
TTGTTTATTCACCTGCATGATGCCCCTGACAAAATAGAATCTGCCATTGCTTTGTGTGGTGATAGTCCAA
CATTACGAGCATTCTTAATCAACAATGATTTATTAGTAGGTTTTGACTTTTATTTAGATGGACGCAGTGA
AATTGAGGTTTATCCAACTATTTATCAAGAAGAGTTGCAACGAGCTGATATCCAAAGTAGGATATTACCA
CTTTTACCTCCCCGTGCTTTACCACTACTAAAGCAGTGTGAAGTCTTGCAAATCGGCTTTAGTCCTGCCA
ATAAAAGTAATATTCTTTATTTCGATTTTGTTCGCGATTCCAATACCTTTATCGATAATCTTGGTAATGA
AATGGCAAAAAAAGTCCATGCCTATTACCGCCATCAACCTGTCAAACATGTACTAGTTGGTGTTTCTGAA
AAAGACTTGTACGCTAGCTCTATTGAAAAAGTGAAGCTGTACTACTTTAAGAAGTAAGCTTGCGGCCGCA
CTCGAGTCTGGTAAAGAAACCGCTGCTGCGAAATTTGAACGCCAGCACATGGACTCGTCTACTAGCGCAG
CTTAATTAACCTAGGCTGCTGCCACCGCTGAGCAATAACTAGCATAACCCCTTGGGGCCTCTAAACGGGT
CTTGAGGGGTTTTTTGCTGAAACCTCAGGCATTTGAGAAGCACACGGTCACACTGCTTCCGGTAGTCAAT
AAACCGGTAAACCAGCAATAGACATAAGCGGCTATTTAACGACCCTGCCCTGAACCGACGACAAGCTGAC
GACCGGGTCTCCGCAAGTGGCACTTTTCGGGGAAATGTGCGCGGAACCCCTATTTGTTTATTTTTCTAAA
TACATTCAAATATGTATCCGCTCATGAATTAATTCTTAGAAAAACTCATCGAGCATCAAATGAAACTGCA
ATTTATTCATATCAGGATTATCAATACCATATTTTTGAAAAAGCCGTTTCTGTAATGAAGGAGAAAACTC
ACCGAGGCAGTTCCATAGGATGGCAAGATCCTGGTATCGGTCTGCGATTCCGACTCGTCCAACATCAATA
CAACCTATTAATTTCCCCTCGTCAAAAATAAGGTTATCAAGTGAGAAATCACCATGAGTGACGACTGAAT
CCGGTGAGAATGGCAAAAGTTTATGCATTTCTTTCCAGACTTGTTCAACAGGCCAGCCATTACGCTCGTC
ATCAAAATCACTCGCATCAACCAAACCGTTATTCATTCGTGATTGCGCCTGAGCGAGACGAAATACGCGG
TCGCTGTTAAAAGGACAATTACAAACAGGAATCGAATGCAACCGGCGCAGGAACACTGCCAGCGCATCAA
CAATATTTTCACCTGAATCAGGATATTCTTCTAATACCTGGAATGCTGTTTTCCCGGGGATCGCAGTGGT
GAGTAACCATGCATCATCAGGAGTACGGATAAAATGCTTGATGGTCGGAAGAGGCATAAATTCCGTCAGC
CAGTTTAGTCTGACCATCTCATCTGTAACATCATTGGCAACGCTACCTTTGCCATGTTTCAGAAACAACT
CTGGCGCATCGGGCTTCCCATACAATCGATAGATTGTCGCACCTGATTGCCCGACATTATCGCGAGCCCA
TTTATACCCATATAAATCAGCATCCATGTTGGAATTTAATCGCGGCCTAGAGCAAGACGTTTCCCGTTGA
ATATGGCTCATACTCTTCCTTTTTCAATATTATTGAAGCATTTATCAGGGTTATTGTCTCATGAGCGGAT
ACATATTTGAATGTATTTAGAAAAATAAACAAATAGGCATGCAGCGCTCTTCCGCTTCCTCGCTCACTGA
CTCGCTACGCTCGGTCGTTCGACTGCGGCGAGCGGTGTCAGCTCACTCAAAAGCGGTAATACGGTTATCC
ACAGAATCAGGGGATAAAGCCGGAAAGAACATGTGAGCAAAAAGCAAAGCACCGGAAGAAGCCAACGCCG
CAGGCGTTTTTCCATAGGCTCCGCCCCCCTGACGAGCATCACAAAAATCGACGCTCAAGCCAGAGGTGGC
GAAACCCGACAGGACTATAAAGATACCAGGCGTTTCCCCCTGGAAGCTCCCTCGTGCGCTCTCCTGTTCC
GACCCTGCCGCTTACCGGATACCTGTCCGCCTTTCTCCCTTCGGGAAGCGTGGCGCTTTCTCATAGCTCA
CGCTGTTGGTATCTCAGTTCGGTGTAGGTCGTTCGCTCCAAGCTGGGCTGTGTGCACGAACCCCCCGTTC
AGCCCGACCGCTGCGCCTTATCCGGTAACTATCGTCTTGAGTCCAACCCGGTAAGACACGACTTATCGCC
ACTGGCAGCAGCCATTGGTAACTGATTTAGAGGACTTTGTCTTGAAGTTATGCACCTGTTAAGGCTAAAC
TGAAAGAACAGATTTTGGTGAGTGCGGTCCTCCAACCCACTTACCTTGGTTCAAAGAGTTGGTAGCTCAG
CGAACCTTGAGAAAACCACCGTTGGTAGCGGTGGTTTTTCTTTATTTATGAGATGATGAATCAATCGGTC
TATCAAGTCAACGAACAGCTATTCCGTTACTCTAGATTTCAGTGCAATTTATCTCTTCAAATGTAGCACC
TGAAGTCAGCCCCATACGATATAAGTTGTAATTCTCATGTTAGTCATGCCCCGCGCCCACCGGAAGGAGC
TGACTGGGTTGAAGGCTCTCAAGGGCATCGGTCGAGATCCCGGTGCCTAATGAGTGAGCTAACTTACATT
AATTGCGTTGCGCTCACTGCCCGCTTTCCAGTCGGGAAACCTGTCGTGCCAGCTGCATTAATGAATCGGC
CAACGCGCGGGGAGAGGCGGTTTGCGTATTGGGCGCCAGGGTGGTTTTTCTTTTCACCAGTGAGACGGGC
AACAGCTGATTGCCCTTCACCGCCTGGCCCTGAGAGAGTTGCAGCAAGCGGTCCACGCTGGTTTGCCCCA
GCAGGCGAAAATCCTGTTTGATGGTGGTTAACGGCGGGATATAACATGAGCTGTCTTCGGTATCGTCGTA
TCCCACTACCGAGATGTCCGCACCAACGCGCAGCCCGGACTCGGTAATGGCGCGCATTGCGCCCAGCGCC
ATCTGATCGTTGGCAACCAGCATCGCAGTGGGAACGATGCCCTCATTCAGCATTTGCATGGTTTGTTGAA
AACCGGACATGGCACTCCAGTCGCCTTCCCGTTCCGCTATCGGCTGAATTTGATTGCGAGTGAGATATTT
ATGCCAGCCAGCCAGACGCAGACGCGCCGAGACAGAACTTAATGGGCCCGCTAACAGCGCGATTTGCTGG
TGACCCAATGCGACCAGATGCTCCACGCCCAGTCGCGTACCGTCTTCATGGGAGAAAATAATACTGTTGA
TGGGTGTCTGGTCAGAGACATCAAGAAATAACGCCGGAACATTAGTGCAGGCAGCTTCCACAGCAATGGC
ATCCTGGTCATCCAGCGGATAGTTAATGATCAGCCCACTGACGCGTTGCGCGAGAAGATTGTGCACCGCC
GCTTTACAGGCTTCGACGCCGCTTCGTTCTACCATCGACACCACCACGCTGGCACCCAGTTGATCGGCGC
GAGATTTAATCGCCGCGACAATTTGCGACGGCGCGTGCAGGGCCAGACTGGAGGTGGCAACGCCAATCAG
CAACGACTGTTTGCCCGCCAGTTGTTGTGCCACGCGGTTGGGAATGTAATTCAGCTCCGCCATCGCCGCT
TCCACTTTTTCCCGCGTTTTCGCAGAAACGTGGCTGGCCTGGTTCACCACGCGGGAAACGGTCTGATAAG
AGACACCGGCATACTCTGCGACATCGTATAACGTTACTGGTTTCACATTCACCACCCTGAATTGACTCTC
TTCCGGGCGCTATCATGCCATACCGCGAAAGGTTTTGCGCCATTCGATGGTGTCCGGGATCTCGACGCTC
TCCCTTATGCGACTCCTGCATTAGGAAAT
Features (pLannotate 1.2.2; 17 found; start..end, strand, type, name):
      1..19      +  promoter       T7 promoter: promoter for bacteriophage T7 RNA polymerase
     20..44      +  protein_bind   lac operator: The lac repressor binds to the lac operator to inhibit transcription in E. coli. This inhibition can be relieved by adding lactose or isopropyl-β-D-thiogalactopyranoside (IPTG). lac repressor encoded by lacI
     59..81      +  RBS            RBS: efficient ribosome binding site from bacteriophage T7 gene 10 (Olins and Rangwala, 1989)
    100..116     +  CDS            capTEV™ (fragment): composite tag for in vivo biotinylation, TEV protease cleavage, and 6xHis tagging
    127..413     +  CDS            SUMO (fragment): cleavable ubiquitin-like protein tag; S. cerevisiae SMT3 (truncated)
   1343..1384    +  CDS            S-Tag (fragment): affinity and epitope tag derived from pancreatic ribonuclease A
   1414..1431    +  CDS            SET1 (fragment): solubility-enhancement tag derived from T7 phage gene 10B
   1439..1486    +  terminator     T7 terminator: transcription terminator for bacteriophage T7 RNA polymerase
   1650..1707    +  promoter       AmpR promoter (fragment): bla
   1716..2531    -  CDS            KanR: aminoglycoside phosphotransferase; aph(3')-Ia; confers resistance to kanamycin in bacteria or G418 (Geneticin®) in eukaryotes
   2532..2623    -  promoter       AmpR promoter: bla
   2639..3388    -  rep_origin     RSF ori: Plasmids containing the RSF 1030 origin of replication can be propagated in E. coli cells that contain additional plasmids with compatible origins.
   3471..3535    -  CDS            TcR (fragment): tetracycline efflux protein; tet; confers resistance to tetracycline
   3550..3571    -  protein_bind   CAP binding site: CAP binding activates transcription in the presence of cAMP. E. coli catabolite activator protein
   3584..4666    -  CDS            lacI: lac repressor; lacI; The lac repressor binds to the lac operator to inhibit transcription in E. coli. This inhibition can be relieved by adding lactose or isopropyl-β-D-thiogalactopyranoside (IPTG).
   4667..4744    -  promoter       lacI promoter: lacI
   4752..4787    -  CDS            TcR (fragment): tetracycline efflux protein; tet; confers resistance to tetracycline
