[The description below was written by a language model from this plasmid's Addgene catalogue record and pLannotate feature annotations shown in this document.]
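Description:
pBHRSF227 is a bacterial expression plasmid built on a pRSF backbone for producing the MusF1 prenyltransferase of the cyanobacterium Nostoc sp. UHCC 0398 in E. coli. It replicates from the RSF1030 origin, recorded as high copy, which is compatible with plasmids carrying other common origins and so allows co-expression setups. Selection is by kanamycin through an aph(3')-Ia aminoglycoside phosphotransferase gene driven by a bla-type promoter. The sequenced plasmid is about 4.8 kb.

Expression is controlled by a T7 promoter followed immediately by a lac operator and the T7 gene 10 ribosome binding site. A lacI gene with its own promoter supplies the repressor, so transcription needs a host providing T7 RNA polymerase and is induced with IPTG or lactose. The open reading frame begins with a short segment that the annotation matches to a fragment of a composite tag containing a His tag, probably a histidine affinity tag although the record does not state this explicitly. It continues into a truncated yeast SMT3 (SUMO) domain. The MusF1 coding sequence was inserted between BamHI and HindIII sites downstream of SUMO. It is not itself annotated in the feature table but presumably occupies the unannotated interval after the SUMO fragment. The S-tag and SET1 fragments before the T7 terminator look like vector remnants downstream of the insert, and the short TcR fragments are also likely backbone leftovers.

The N-terminal SUMO fusion typically aids solubility and can be removed by a SUMO-specific protease to release the target protein. The associated work concerns biosynthesis of the bis-prenylated alkaloids muscoride A and B, so the plasmid most likely serves for recombinant production of MusF1 for biochemical study.
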