Addgene plasmid #135006: pBHRSF227
Purpose: MusF1 prenyltransferase from Nostoc sp. UHCC 0398
Depositing lab: Hideo Iwai. Depositing organization: University of Helsinki, Institute of Biotechnology. Publication: Biosynthesis of the Bis-Prenylated Alkaloids Muscoride A and B. Mattila A, Andsten RM, Jumppanen M, Assante M, Jokela J, Wahlsten M, Mikula KM, Sigindere C, Kwak DH, Gugger M, Koskela H, Sivonen K, Liu X, Yli-Kauhaluoma J, Iwai H, Fewer DP. ACS Chem Biol. 2019 Dec 20;14(12):2683-2690. doi: 10.1021/acschembio.9b00620. Epub 2019 Nov 19. PubMed 31674754.
Backbone
  Vector backbone: pRSF
  Vector type: Bacterial Expression
Growth in bacteria
  Bacterial resistance: Kanamycin, 50 μg/mL
  Growth temperature: 37°C
  Growth strain: DH5alpha
  Copy number: High Copy
Gene/Insert
  Gene/Insert name: MusF1 prenyltransferase
  Species: Nostoc sp. UHCC 0398
  Tag / fusion protein: SUMO fusion (N terminal on backbone)
  Cloning method: Restriction Enzyme; 5′ cloning site BamHI (unknown if destroyed); 3′ cloning site HindIII (unknown if destroyed)
  Sequencing primers: 5′ SUMO fw; 3′ T7term
Terms and licenses: Academic/Nonprofit Terms; Industry Terms: Not Available to Industry
Depositor comments: It was published as Addgene ID # 135006
How to cite: pBHRSF227 was a gift from Hideo Iwai (Addgene plasmid # 135006 ; http://n2t.net/addgene:135006 ; RRID:Addgene_135006)
